>Addgene plasmid #113934 | GFP-LiMETER-v2 | addgene full sequence | sequence record 225307 | Addgene NGS Result
GTGCGCGAGCAAAATTTAAGCTACAACAAGGCAAGGCTTGACCGACAATTGCATGAAGAATCTGCTTAGG
GTTAGGCGTTTTGCGCTGCTTCGCGATGTACGGGCCAGATATACGCGTTGACATTGATTATTGACTAGTT
ATTAATAGTAATCAATTACGGGGTCATTAGTTCATAGCCCATATATGGAGTTCCGCGTTACATAACTTAC
GGTAAATGGCCCGCCTGGCTGACCGCCCAACGACCCCCGCCCATTGACGTCAATAATGACGTATGTTCCC
ATAGTAACGCCAATAGGGACTTTCCATTGACGTCAATGGGTGGAGTATTTACGGTAAACTGCCCACTTGG
CAGTACATCAAGTGTATCATATGCCAAGTACGCCCCCTATTGACGTCAATGACGGTAAATGGCCCGCCTG
GCATTATGCCCAGTACATGACCTTATGGGACTTTCCTACTTGGCAGTACATCTACGTATTAGTCATCGCT
ATTACCATGGTGATGCGGTTTTGGCAGTACATCAATGGGCGTGGATAGCGGTTTGACTCACGGGGATTTC
CAAGTCTCCACCCCATTGACGTCAATGGGAGTTTGTTTTGGCACCAAAATCAACGGGACTTTCCAAAATG
TCGTAACAACTCCGCCCCATTGACGCAAATGGGCGGTAGGCGTGTACGGTGGGAGGTCTATATAAGCAGA
GCTCTCTGGCTAACTAGAGAACCCACTGCTTACTGGCTTATCGAAATTAATACGACTCACTATAGGGAGA
CCCAAGCTGGCTAGCAAGCTTATGGATGTATGCGTCCGTCTTGCCCTGTGGCTCCTCTGGGGACTCCTCC
TGCACCAGGGCCAGAGCCTCAGCCATAGTCACAGTGAGAAGGCGACAGGAACCAGCTCGGGTACCATGGT
GAGCAAGGGCGAGGAGCTGTTCACCGGGGTGGTGCCCATCCTGGTCGAGCTGGACGGCGACGTAAACGGC
CACAAGTTCAGCGTGTCCGGCGAGGGCGAGGGCGATGCCACCTACGGCAAGCTGACCCTGAAGTTCATCT
GCACCACCGGCAAGCTGCCCGTGCCCTGGCCCACCCTCGTGACCACCCTGACCTACGGCGTGCAGTGCTT
CAGCCGCTACCCCGACCACATGAAGCAGCACGACTTCTTCAAGTCCGCCATGCCCGAAGGCTACGTCCAG
GAGCGCACCATCTTCTTCAAGGACGACGGCAACTACAAGACCCGCGCCGAGGTGAAGTTCGAGGGCGACA
CCCTGGTGAACCGCATCGAGCTGAAGGGCATCGACTTCAAGGAGGACGGCAACATCCTGGGGCACAAGCT
GGAGTACAACTACAACAGCCACAACGTCTATATCATGGCCGACAAGCAGAAGAACGGCATCAAGGTGAAC
TTCAAGATCCGCCACAACATCGAGGACGGCAGCGTGCAGCTCGCCGACCACTACCAGCAGAACACCCCCA
TCGGCGACGGCCCCGTGCTGCTGCCCGACAACCACTACCTGAGCACCCAGTCCGCCCTGAGCAAAGACCC
CAACGAGAAGCGCGATCACATGGTCCTGCTGGAGTTCGTGACCGCCGCCGGGATCACTCTCGGCATGGAC
GAGCTGTACAAGGGCGGCCGCAGTGGTGGGCTGGATACAGTGCTCTTTGGGCCTCCTCTCTTGACTCGCC
ATAATCACCTCAAGGACTTCATGCTGGTGGTGTCTATCGTTATTGGTGTGGGCGGCTGCTGGTTTGCCTA
TATCCAGAACCGTTACTCCAAGGAGCACGGAGCGGGCGCTGGTGCCGGAGCTGGAGCAGGTGCTCTCGAG
TTGGCTACTACACTTGAACGTATTGAGAAGAACTTTGTCATTACTGACCCAAGATTGCCAGATAATCCCA
TTATATTCGCGTCCGATAGTTTCTTGCAGTTGACAGAATATAGCCGTGAAGAAATTTTGGGAAGAAACTG
CAGGTTTCTACAAGGTCCTGAAACTGATCGCGCGACAGTGAGAAAAATTAGAGATGCCATAGATAACCAA
ACAGAGGTCACTGTTCAGCTGATTAATTATACAAAGAGTGGTAAAAAGTTCTGGAACCTCTTTCACTTGC
AGCCTATGCGAGATCAGAAGGGAGATGTCCAGTACTTTATTGGGGTTCAGTTGGATGGAACTGAGCATGT
CCGAGATGCTGCCGAGAGAGAGGGAGTCATGCTGATTAAGAAAACTGCAGAAAATATTGATGAGGCGGCA
AAAGAACTTAGAATTCTAGACTCCAGCCCAGGCCGGAAGAAGTTTCCCCTCAAAATCTTTAAGAAGCCTC
TTAAGAAGTGATAAGGATCCTCTAGAGGGCCCGTTTAAACCCGCTGATCAGCCTCGACTGTGCCTTCTAG
TTGCCAGCCATCTGTTGTTTGCCCCTCCCCCGTGCCTTCCTTGACCCTGGAAGGTGCCACTCCCACTGTC
CTTTCCTAATAAAATGAGGAAATTGCATCGCATTGTCTGAGTAGGTGTCATTCTATTCTGGGGGGTGGGG
TGGGGCAGGACAGCAAGGGGGAGGATTGGGAAGACAATAGCAGGCATGCTGGGGATGCGGTGGGCTCTAT
GGCTTCTGAGGCGGAAAGAACCAGCTGGGGCTCTAGGGGGTATCCCC
[124 nt withheld, positions 2638-2761]
C
[91 nt withheld, positions 2763-2853]
A
[49 nt withheld, positions 2855-2903]
CCTTTGACGTTGGAGTCCACGTTCTTT
[37 nt withheld, positions 2931-2967]
ACCCTATCTCGGTCTATTCTTTTGATTTATAAGGGATTTTGCCGATTTCGGCCTATTGGTTAAAAAATGA
GCTGATTTAACAAAAATTTAACGCGAATTAATTCTGTGGAATGTGTGTCAGTTAGGGTGTGGAAAGTCCC
CAGGCTCCCCAGCAGGCAGAAGTATGCAAAGCATGCATCTCAATTAGTCAGCAACCAGGTGTGGAAAGTC
CCCAGGCTCCCCAGCAGGCAGAAGTATGCAAAGCATGCATCTCAATTAGTCAGCAACCATAGTCCCGCCC
CTAACTCCGCCCATCCCGCCCCTAACTCCGCCCAGTTCCGCCCATTCTCCGCCCCATGGCTGACTAATTT
TTTTTATTTATGCAGAGGCCGAGGCCGCCTCTGCCTCTGAGCTATTCCAGAAGTAGTGAGGAGGCTTTTT
TGGAGGCCTAGGCTTTTGCAAAAAGCTCCCGGGAGCTTGTATATCCATTTTCGGATCTGATCAAGAGACA
GGATGAGGATCGTTTCGCATGATTGAACAAGATGGATTGCACGCAGGTTCTCCGGCCGCTTGGGTGGAGA
GGCTATTCGGCTATGACTGGGCACAACAGACAATCGGCTGCTCTGATGCCGCCGTGTTCCGGCTGTCAGC
GCAGGGGCGCCCGGTTCTTTTTGTCAAGACCGACCTGTCCGGTGCCCTGAATGAACTGCAGGACGAGGCA
GCGCGGCTATCGTGGCTGGCCACGACGGGCGTTCCTTGCGCAGCTGTGCTCGACGTTGTCACTGAAGCGG
GAAGGGACTGGCTGCTATTGGGCGAAGTGCCGGGGCAGGATCTCCTGTCATCTCACCTTGCTCCTGCCGA
GAAAGTATCCATCATGGCTGATGCAATGCGGCGGCTGCATACGCTTGATCCGGCTACCTGCCCATTCGAC
CACCAAGCGAAACATCGCATCGAGCGAGCACGTACTCGGATGGAAGCCGGTCTTGTCGATCAGGATGATC
TGGACGAAGAGCATCAGGGGCTCGCGCCAGCCGAACTGTTCGCCAGGCTCAAGGCGCGCATGCCCGACGG
CGAGGATCTCGTCGTGACCCATGGCGATGCCTGCTTGCCGAATATCATGGTGGAAAATGGCCGCTTTTCT
GGATTCATCGACTGTGGCCGGCTGGGTGTGGCGGACCGCTATCAGGACATAGCGTTGGCTACCCGTGATA
TTGCTGAAGAGCTTGGCGGCGAATGGGCTGACCGCTTCCTCGTGCTTTACGGTATCGCCGCTCCCGATTC
GCAGCGCATCGCCTTCTATCGCCTTCTTGACGAGTTCTTCTGAGCGGGACTCTGGGGTTCGAAATGACCG
ACCAAGCGACGCCCAACCTGCCATCACGAGATTTCGATTCCACCGCCGCCTTCTATGAAAGGTTGGGCTT
CGGAATCGTTTTCCGGGACGCCGGCTGGATGATCCTCCAGCGCGGGGATCTCATGCTGGAGTTCTTCGCC
CACCCCAACTTGTTTATTGCAGCTTATAATGGTTACAAATAAAGCAATAGCATCACAAATTTCACAAATA
AAGCATTTTTTTCACTGCATTCTAGTTGTGGTTTGTCCAAACTCATCAATGTATCTTATCATGTCTGTAT
ACCGTCGACCTCTAGCTAGAGCTTGGCGTAATCATGGTCATAGCTGTTTCCTGTGTGAAATTGTTATCCG
CTCACAATTCCACACAACATACGAGCCGGAAGCATAAAGTGTAAAGCCTGGGGTGCCTAATGAGTGAGCT
AACTCACATTAATTGCGTTGCGCTCACTGCCCGCTTTCCAGTCGGGAAACCTGTCGTGCCAGCTGCATTA
ATGAATCGGCCAACGCGCGGGGAGAGGCGGTTTGCGTATTGGGCGCTCTTCCGCTTCCTCGCTCACTGAC
TCGCTGCGCTCGGTCGTTCGGCTGCGGCGAGCGGTATCAGCTCACTCAAAGGCGGTAATACGGTTATCCA
CAGAATCAGGGGATAACGCAGGAAAGAACATGTGAGCAAAAGGCCAGCAAAAGGCCAGGAACCGTAAAAA
GGCCGCGTTGCTGGCGTTTTTCCATAGGCTCCGCCCCCCTGACGAGCATCACAAAAATCGACGCTCAAGT
CAGAGGTGGCGAAACCCGACAGGACTATAAAGATACCAGGCGTTTCCCCCTGGAAGCTCCCTCGTGCGCT
CTCCTGTTCCGACCCTGCCGCTTACCGGATACCTGTCCGCCTTTCTCCCTTCGGGAAGCGTGGCGCTTTC
TCATAGCTCACGCTGTAGGTATCTCAGTTCGGTGTAGGTCGTTCGCTCCAAGCTGGGCTGTGTGCACGAA
CCCCCCGTTCAGCCCGACCGCTGCGCCTTATCCGGTAACTATCGTCTTGAGTCCAACCCGGTAAGACACG
ACTTATCGCCACTGGCAGCAGCCACTGGTAACAGGATTAGCAGAGCGAGGTATGTAGGCGGTGCTACAGA
GTTCTTGAAGTGGTGGCCTAACTACGGCTACACTAGAAGAACAGTATTTGGTATCTGCGCTCTGCTGAAG
CCAGTTACCTTCGGAAAAAGAGTTGGTAGCTCTTGATCCGGCAAACAAACCACCGCTGGTAGCGGTGGTT
TTTTTGTTTGCAAGCAGCAGATTACGCGCAGAAAAAAAGGATCTCAAGAAGATCCTTTGATCTTTTCTAC
GGGGTCTGACGCTCAGTGGAACGAAAACTCACGTTAAGGGATTTTGGTCATGAGATTATCAAAAAGGATC
TTCACCTAGATCCTTTTAAATTAAAAATGAAGTTTTAAATCAATCTAAAGTATATATGAGTAAACTTGGT
CTGACAGTTACCAATGCTTAATCAGTGAGGCACCTATCTCAGCGATCTGTCTATTTCGTTCATCCATAGT
TGCCTGACTCCCCGTCGTGTAGATAACTACGATACGGGAGGGCTTACCATCTGGCCCCAGTGCTGCAATG
ATACCGCGAGACCCACGCTCACCGGCTCCAGATTTATCAGCAATAAACCAGCCAGCCGGAAGGGCCGAGC
GCAGAAGTGGTCCTGCAACTTTATCCGCCTCCATCCAGTCTATTAATTGTTGCCGGGAAGCTAGAGTAAG
TAGTTCGCCAGTTAATAGTTTGCGCAACGTTGTTGCCATTGCTACAGGCATCGTGGTGTCACGCTCGTCG
TTTGGTATGGCTTCATTCAGCTCCGGTTCCCAACGATCAAGGCGAGTTACATGATCCCCCATGTTGTGCA
AAAAAGCGGTTAGCTCCTTCGGTCCTCCGATCGTTGTCAGAAGTAAGTTGGCCGCAGTGTTATCACTCAT
GGTTATGGCAGCACTGCATAATTCTCTTACTGTCATGCCATCCGTAAGATGCTTTTCTGTGACTGGTGAG
TACTCAACCAAGTCATTCTGAGAATAGTGTATGCGGCGACCGAGTTGCTCTTGCCCGGCGTCAATACGGG
ATAATACCGCGCCACATAGCAGAACTTTAAAAGTGCTCATCATTGGAAAACGTTCTTCGGGGCGAAAACT
CTCAAGGATCTTACCGCTGTTGAGATCCAGTTCGATGTAACCCACTCGTGCACCCAACTGATCTTCAGCA
TCTTTTACTTTCACCAGCGTTTCTGGGTGAGCAAAAACAGGAAGGCAAAATGCCGCAAAAAAGGGAATAA
GGGCGACACGGAAATGTTGAATACTCATACTCTTCCTTTTTCAATATTATTGAAGCATTTATCAGGGTTA
TTGTCTCATGAGCGGATACATATTTGAATGTATTTAGAAAAATAAACAAATAGGGGTTCCGCGCACATTT
CCCCGAAAAGTGCCACCTGACGTCGACGGATCGGGAGATCTCCCGATCCCCTATGGTGCACTCTCAGTAC
AATCTGCTCTGATGCCGCATAGTTAAGCCAGTATCTGCTCCCTGCTTGTGTGTTGGAGGTCGCTGAGTA
Features (pLannotate 1.2.2; 22 found; start..end, strand, type, name):
    120..499     +  enhancer       CMV enhancer: human cytomegalovirus immediate early enhancer
    500..703     +  promoter       CMV promoter: human cytomegalovirus (CMV) immediate early promoter
    699..732     +  LTR            5' LTR (truncated) (fragment): truncated 5' long terminal repeat (LTR) from HIV-1
    748..766     +  promoter       T7 promoter: promoter for bacteriophage T7 RNA polymerase
    906..1622    +  CDS            EGFP: EGFP is a basic (constitutively fluorescent) green fluorescent protein published in 1996, derived from Aequorea victoria. It is reported to be a rapidly-maturing weak dimer with moderate acid sensitivity.
   1641..1778    +  CDS            STIM2 (fragment): STIM2_HUMAN - Also known as KIAA1482. Experimental evidence at protein level: Swiss-Prot protein existence level 1. Plays a role in mediating store-operated Ca(2+) entry (SOCE), a Ca(2+) influx following depletion of intracellular Ca(2+) stores. Functions as a highly sensitive Ca(2+) sensor in the endoplasmic reticulum which activates both store-operated and store-independent Ca(2+)-influx. Regulates basal cytosolic and endoplasmic reticulum Ca(2+) concentrations. Upon mild variations of the endoplasmic reticulum Ca(2+) concentration, translocates from the endoplasmic reticulum to the plasma m
   1842..2159    +  CDS            miniSOG: miniSOG is a basic (constitutively fluorescent) cyan fluorescent protein published in 2011, derived from Arabidopsis thaliana. It requires the cofactor flavin for fluorescence.
   2368..2592    +  polyA_signal   bGH poly(A) signal: bovine growth hormone polyadenylation signal
   2596..2617    +  promoter       SV40 promoter (fragment): SV40 enhancer and early promoter
   2638..3066    +  rep_origin     f1 ori (sequence partly withheld): f1 bacteriophage origin of replication; arrow indicates direction of (+) strand synthesis
   3080..3409    +  promoter       SV40 promoter: SV40 enhancer and early promoter
   3476..4267    +  CDS            neo: KKA2_KLEPN - Also known as kan, nptII. Experimental evidence at protein level: Swiss-Prot protein existence level 1. Resistance to kanamycin, neomycin, paromomycin, ribostamycin, butirosin and gentamicin B. From Klebsiella pneumoniae.
   4291..4449    +  CDS            ble (fragment): BLE_KLEPN - Experimental evidence at protein level: Swiss-Prot protein existence level 1. Binding protein with a strong affinity to the bleomycin family of antibiotics. Binds to CL990; an antimitotic-antibiotic compound. From Klebsiella pneumoniae.
   4444..4565    +  polyA_signal   SV40 poly(A) signal: SV40 polyadenylation signal
   4638..4654    -  protein_bind   lac operator: The lac repressor binds to the lac operator to inhibit transcription in E. coli. This inhibition can be relieved by adding lactose or isopropyl-β-D-thiogalactopyranoside (IPTG). lac repressor encoded by lacI
   4662..4692    -  promoter       lac promoter: promoter for the E. coli lac operon
   4707..4728    -  protein_bind   CAP binding site: CAP binding activates transcription in the presence of cAMP. E. coli catabolite activator protein
   4741..4833    -  CDS            lacI (fragment): lac repressor; lacI; The lac repressor binds to the lac operator to inhibit transcription in E. coli. This inhibition can be relieved by adding lactose or isopropyl-β-D-thiogalactopyranoside (IPTG).
   5016..5604    -  rep_origin     ori: high-copy-number ColE1/pMB1/pBR322/pUC origin of replication
   5775..6635    -  CDS            AmpR: β-lactamase; bla; confers resistance to ampicillin, carbenicillin, and related antibiotics
   6636..6740    -  promoter       AmpR promoter: bla
   6799..6851    -  misc_feature   bom (fragment): basis of mobility region from pBR322
