[The description below was written by a language model from this plasmid's Addgene catalogue record and pLannotate feature annotations shown in this document.]
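Description:
GFP-LiMETER-v2, also called OptoPBer, is a mammalian expression plasmid of about 6.9 kb built on the pcDNA3.1 backbone. It is propagated in E. coli through a high-copy ColE1/pUC-type origin with ampicillin selection (AmpR under its own bla promoter). It also carries an f1 phage origin. For selection in mammalian cells, the backbone supplies a neomycin phosphotransferase gene driven by the SV40 early promoter and followed by an SV40 polyadenylation signal.

The payload is a synthetic open reading frame of roughly 1.5 kb, cloned between NheI and XbaI. It is transcribed from the CMV immediate-early enhancer/promoter and terminated by the bGH poly(A) signal, and a T7 promoter lies upstream of the coding region. According to the record, the insert combines a LOV2 photosensory domain with the polybasic (PB) domain of STIM1, with GFP fused at the N terminus. The automated annotation finds EGFP, followed by a short segment scored as a STIM2 fragment and a region scored as miniSOG. These calls most likely reflect homology matches: the first to a STIM-family sequence, and the second to the LOV2 module, since miniSOG is itself derived from a LOV domain. They probably do not represent distinct parts. The annotation does not separately label the PB segment, and the short HIV-1 LTR and SV40 promoter fragment hits are probably also incidental matches.

The encoded protein is described as a STIM1-derived optical tether. It is used to label endoplasmic reticulum–plasma membrane contact sites and to manipulate them with light, with GFP fluorescence showing where the tether localizes. The record does not detail the photoswitching mechanism.
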