Addgene plasmid #113934: GFP-LiMETER-v2
Purpose: Also termed as OptoPBer; Express an STIM1-derived optical tether to label and interrogate ER-plasma membrane contact sites (MCS) with light; visualized by GFP
Depositing lab: Yubin Zhou. Depositing organization: Texas A&M Health Science Center. Publication: Optical control of membrane tethering and interorganellar communication at nanoscales. He L, Jing J, Zhu L, Tan P, Ma G, Zhang Q, Nguyen NT, Wang J, Zhou Y, Huang Y. Chem Sci. 2017 Aug 1;8(8):5275-5281. doi: 10.1039/c7sc01115f. Epub 2017 May 31. c7sc01115f PubMed 28959426.
Backbone
  Vector backbone: pcDNA3.1
  Backbone size w/o insert (bp): 5400
  Total vector size (bp): 6900
  Vector type: Mammalian Expression
Growth in bacteria
  Bacterial resistance: Ampicillin, 100 μg/mL
  Growth temperature: 37°C
  Growth strain: DH5alpha
  Copy number: High Copy
Gene/Insert
  Gene/Insert name: LOV2 and Stim1 polybasic domain (PB) (alt name: LiMETER-V2)
  Species: Synthetic
  Insert size (bp): 1500
  Promoter: CMV
  Tag / fusion protein: GFP (N terminal on insert)
  Cloning method: Restriction Enzyme; 5′ cloning site NheI (not destroyed); 3′ cloning site XbaI (not destroyed)
  Sequencing primers: 5′ CMVf: CGC AAA TGG GCG GTA GGC GTG; 3′ BGHrev: TAG AAG GCA CAG TCG AGG
Terms and licenses: Academic/Nonprofit Terms; Industry Terms: Not Available to Industry
How to cite: GFP-LiMETER-v2 was a gift from Yubin Zhou (Addgene plasmid # 113934 ; http://n2t.net/addgene:113934 ; RRID:Addgene_113934)
